>Addgene plasmid #21696 | pET30-GBF-E6 | depositor partial sequence | sequence record 9964 | Author sequence
ATGCAGTACAAACTGATCCTGAACGGTAAAACCCTGAAAGGTGAAACCACCACCGAAGCTGTTAACGCTG
CTACCGCGGAAAAAGTTTTCAAACAGTACGCTAACCGTAACGGTGTTGACGGTAAATGGACCTACGACGA
CGCTACCAAAACCTTCACCGTTACCGAAGCTGCTCCCAGAGGATCCTTTCAGGACCCACAGGAGCGACCC
AGAAAGTTACCACAGTTATGCACAGAGCTGCAAACAACTATACATGATATAATATTAGAATGTGTGTACT
GCAAGCAACAGTTACTGCGACGTGAGGTATATGACTTTGCTTTTCGGGATTTATGCATAGTATATAGAGA
TGGGAATCCATATGCTGTATGTGATAAATGTTTAAAGTTTTATTCTAAAATTAGTGAGTGAAGACATTAT
AGTTATAGTTTGTATGGAACAACATTAGAACAGCAATACAACAAACCGTTGAGTGATTTGTTAATTAGGT
GTATTAACTGTCAAAAGCCACTGAGTCCTGAAGAAAAGCAAAGACATCTGGACAAAAAGCAAAGATTCCA
TAATATAAGGGGTCGGTGGACCGGTCGATGTATGTCTTGTAGCAGAAGCTAGTAAGCTT
