>Addgene plasmid #21696 | pET30-GBF-E6 | addgene partial sequence | sequence record 27467 | 21696 with T7
TCTAGAATAATTTTGTTTACTTTAAGAAGGAGATATACATATGCAGTACAAACTGATCCTGAACGGTAAA
ACCCTGAAAGGTGAAACCACCACCGAAGCTGTTAACGCTGCTACCGCGGAAAAAGTTTTCAAACAGTACG
CTAACCGTAACGGTGTTGACGGTAAATGGACCTACGACGACGCTACCAAAACCTTCACCGTTACCGAAGC
TGCTCCCAGAGGATCCTTTCAGGACCCACAGGAGCGACCCAGAAAGTTACCACAGTTATGCACAGAGCTG
CAAACAACTATACATGATATAATATTAGAATGTGTGTACTGCAAGCAACAGTTACTGCGACGTGAGGTAT
ATGACTTTGCTTTTCGGGATTTATGCATAGTATATAGAGATGGGAATCCATATGCTGTATGTGATAAATG
TTTAAAGTTTTATTCTAAAATTAGTGAGTATAGACATTATAGTTATAGTTTGTATGGAACAACATTAGAA
CAGCAATACAACAAACCGTTGAGTGATTTGTTAATTAGGTGTATTAACTGTCAAAAGCCACTGAGTCCTG
AAGAAAAGCAAAGACATCTGGACAAAAAGCAAAGATTCCATAATATAAGGGGTCGGTGGACCGGTCGATG
TATGTCTTGTAGCAGAAGCTAGTAAGCTTGCGGCCGCACTCGAGCACCACCACCACCACACTGAGATCCG
GCTGC
