[The description below was written by a language model from this plasmid's Addgene catalogue record.]
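Description:
pET30-GBF-E6 is a bacterial expression plasmid built on the pET30 backbone (about 5.4 kb without insert) and selected with kanamycin. It is propagated in a standard cloning strain, DH5alpha; the copy number is not recorded. No feature table accompanies the record, so the promoter and replication origin are not explicitly listed. However, pET-series vectors generally drive expression from a T7 promoter in hosts that supply T7 RNA polymerase, and the use of a T7 primer for 5′ sequencing is consistent with that arrangement.

The 609 bp insert, cloned between NdeI and HindIII sites that both remain intact, encodes a fusion of the B1 domain of streptococcal protein G (GB1, residues 1-56) to the E6 oncoprotein of human papillomavirus type 16. GB1 is a small, highly soluble domain often used as an N-terminal solubility-enhancing tag; here it carries three substitutions (D22N, D36R, E42K). It is joined to E6 through a short AAPRGS linker containing a thrombin cleavage site, so the tag can be removed after purification. The E6 portion spans residues 2-142, lacking the C-terminal residues 143-151, and has four cysteine-to-serine changes (C80S, C97S, C111S, C140S). The record does not state the rationale for these changes, although replacing cysteines is a common way to limit oxidation and aggregation.

The associated publication concerns the determinants of stability of HPV-16 E6, which suggests the construct is meant for producing recombinant E6 in E. coli for biophysical or structural study.
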