Addgene plasmid #21696: pET30-GBF-E6
Depositing lab: James Baleja. Depositing organization: Tufts University. Publication: Determinants of stability for the E6 protein of papillomavirus type 16. Liu Y, Cherry JJ, Dineen JV, Androphy EJ, Baleja JD. J Mol Biol. 2009 Mar 6. 386(4):1123-37. 10.1016/j.jmb.2009.01.018 PubMed 19244625.
Backbone
  Vector backbone: pET30
  Backbone size w/o insert (bp): 5400
  Vector type: Bacterial Expression
Growth in bacteria
  Bacterial resistance: Kanamycin, 50 μg/mL
  Growth temperature: 37°C
  Growth strain: DH5alpha
  Copy number: Unknown
Gene/Insert
  Gene/Insert name: protein G domain B1 fused human papillomavirus type 16 amno acid residue 2-142 (alt names: E6; protein G)
  Species: Human papillomavirus type 16
  Insert size (bp): 609
  Mutation: GB1 (1-56aa) fusion tag with mutations at three positions: D22N/D36R/E42K. HPV-16 E6 with mutations at four positions (C80S/C97S/C111S/C140S) and deletion of amino acids 143-151. The linker between GB1 and E6 is AAPRGS (including a thrombin cleavage site AAPR).
  Entrez Gene: E6 (a.k.a. HpV16gp1)
  Tag / fusion protein: Protein G B1 domain (N terminal on insert)
  Cloning method: Restriction Enzyme; 5′ cloning site Nde I (not destroyed); 3′ cloning site HindIII (not destroyed)
  Sequencing primers: 5′ T7
Terms and licenses: Academic/Nonprofit Terms; Industry Terms: Not Available to Industry
How to cite: pET30-GBF-E6 was a gift from James Baleja (Addgene plasmid # 21696 ; http://n2t.net/addgene:21696 ; RRID:Addgene_21696)
